Addgene plasmid #133167: pOPS0526
Purpose: Reporter plasmid with a 12-nucleotide specific "barcode" sequence. This plasmid is not available as an individual bacterial stab, but can be requested as part of the Plasmid-ID Kit (Kit #1000000168 ).
Depositing lab: Philip Poole. Depositing organization: University of Oxford. Publication: Optimizing Rhizobium-legume symbioses by simultaneous measurement of rhizobial competitiveness and N2 fixation in nodules. Mendoza-Suarez MA, Geddes BA, Sanchez-Canizares C, Ramirez-Gonzalez RH, Kirchhelle C, Jorrin B, Poole PS. Proc Natl Acad Sci U S A. 2020 May 5;117(18):9822-9831. doi: 10.1073/pnas.1921225117. Epub 2020 Apr 21. PubMed 32317381.
Backbone
  Vector backbone: pOGG026 (Addgene ID 113992)
  Vector type: Bacterial Expression
Growth in bacteria
  Bacterial resistance: Kanamycin, 50 μg/mL
  Growth temperature: 37°C
  Growth strain: ST18 (S17 delta pir delta hemA)
  Copy number: Low Copy
Gene/Insert
  Gene/Insert name: PU module (PsNifH from pOGG043), SC module (sfGFP from pOGG037), and T module (TACGAGCCCTAA and universal primer binding site)
  Species: Synthetic
  Mutation: Domesticated for Golden Gate cloning
  Cloning method: Unknown
Terms and licenses: Academic/Nonprofit Terms; Industry Terms: Not Available to Industry
Depositor comments: The only difference is the sequence: TACGAGCCCTAA . Please note that this plasmid may require a unique bacterial strain, so make sure to confirm that you can also obtain the appropriate growth strain. Please contact us or contact our distributors if you have any questions. This plasmid is not available as an individual bacterial stab, but can be requested as part of the Plasmid-ID Kit (Kit #1000000168 ).
How to cite: pOPS0526 was a gift from Philip Poole (Addgene plasmid # 133167)
