[The description below was written by a language model from this plasmid's Addgene catalogue record and pLannotate feature annotations shown in this document.]
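Description:
pOPS0526 is a low-copy, broad-host-range bacterial reporter plasmid built on the pOGG026 backbone by Golden Gate assembly of domesticated modules. It is one member of a set of otherwise identical "Plasmid-ID" constructs that differ only in a 12-nucleotide barcode. The 7,030 nt sequence carries an RK2/IncP-type replicon, with oriV and the trans-acting replication gene trfA. An incP oriT allows conjugative mobilisation from a donor strain, consistent with the recorded propagation host being a conjugation-proficient, pir-type E. coli strain. Stable inheritance without selection is supported by the par region: the parDE toxin–antitoxin addiction system, which kills plasmid-free segregants, together with parA and parB partition functions. Selection is by kanamycin through aphA1 (nptI). Short annotated fragments of Tn5 transposase, the CloDF13 origin and lacZα appear to be cloning remnants rather than functional parts.

According to the catalogue entry, the payload has three modules: a promoter module carrying PsNifH, a coding module with superfolder GFP, and a terminator-position module containing the unique barcode plus a universal primer binding site. The feature table annotates the sfGFP coding sequence. It does not label the nifH promoter or the barcode, though an unannotated stretch upstream of sfGFP could accommodate the promoter. Lambda t0 and rrnB T1 terminators flank the insertion site and insulate the cassette from backbone transcription.

The associated publication concerns Rhizobium–legume symbioses. In that setting, GFP driven by a nitrogenase gene promoter would report nitrogen-fixation gene expression in nodules. The barcode, amplified from the shared primer site, would identify which tagged strain occupies each nodule, so that competitiveness and fixation can be measured together.
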