Features (pLannotate 1.2.2; 14 found; start..end, strand, type, name):
      9..103     +  terminator     lambda t0 terminator: transcription terminator from phage lambda
    213..1025    +  CDS            aphA1: KKA1_ECOLX - Also known as nptI. Protein inferred from homology: Swiss-Prot protein existence level 3. Resistance to kanamycin and structurally-related aminoglycosides, including amikacin. From Escherichia coli.
   1179..1287    +  oriT           oriT: incP origin of transfer
   1348..2496    -  CDS            trfA: trans-acting replication protein that binds to and activates oriV
   2548..2829    -  CDS            tnpA (fragment): TN5P_ECOLX - Also known as tnp. Experimental evidence at protein level: Swiss-Prot protein existence level 1. Mediates transposition of transposon Tn5 by a 'cut and paste' mechanism. First, the monomeric transposase binds the 19 bp inverted DNA repeats flanking the transposon. Then, dimerization of the DNA- bound transposase creates a synaptic DNA complex. After nicking of the first DNA strand, excision of the transposon proceeds through a series of intermediates. The transposase then mediates the insertion of the transposon at a new site by strand transfer. The activity of the wild- type tran
   2889..3420    -  rep_origin     oriV: incP origin of replication
   3476..3511    -  rep_origin     CloDF13 ori (fragment): Plasmids containing the CloDF13 (CDF) origin of replication can be propagated in E. coli cells that contain additional plasmids with compatible origins.
   3635..3943    -  CDS            parE: PARE_ECOLX - Experimental evidence at protein level: Swiss-Prot protein existence level 1. Toxin component of a type II toxin-antitoxin (TA) system involved in plasmid partition. Acts by inhibiting DNA gyrase, converting supercoiled plasmid DNA into a singly cleaved linear form in an ATP-dependent fashion. To do so it probably interacts with one of the gyrase subunits. Gyrase inhibition is prevented by antitoxin ParD, and is reversed in vitro by incubation with ParD. In cells that have lost the plasmid filamentation and growth inhibition occur; this is suppressed when ParD is supplied in trans
   3943..4191    -  CDS            parD: PARD_ECOLX - Experimental evidence at protein level: Swiss-Prot protein existence level 1. Antitoxin component of a type II toxin-antitoxin (TA) system involved in plasmid partition. Inhibits the anti-DNA gyrase activity of toxin ParE; reverses and restores gyrase catalytic activity in vitro. The parDE operon alone is capable of stabilizing an RK2-derived minireplicon under defined growth conditions in several different Gram- negative bacteria. It does so by the post-segregational killing (PSK) of plasmid-free cells, also referred to as a plasmid addiction system. Binds its own promoter, autor
   4320..5162    +  CDS            parB: PARB4_ECOLX - Protein predicted: Swiss-Prot protein existence level 4. Involved in plasmid partition. From Escherichia coli.
   5126..5782    +  CDS            parA: PARA4_ECOLX - Protein inferred from homology: Swiss-Prot protein existence level 3. Involved in plasmid partition. From Escherichia coli.
   5942..6028    -  terminator     rrnB T1 terminator: Escherichia coli rrnB; transcription terminator T1 from the E. coli rrnB gene
   6275..6988    +  CDS            superfolder GFP: GFP variant that folds robustly even when fused to poorly folded proteins (Pédelacq et al., 2006)
   7008..7030    +  CDS            lacZα (fragment): LacZα fragment of β-galactosidase; lacZ fragment
>Addgene plasmid #133167 | pOPS0526 | addgene full sequence | sequence record 274826 | Addgene NGS Result
CGCTCTTGGACTCCTGTTGATAGATCCAGTAATGACCTCAGAACTCCATCTGGATTTGTTCAGAACGCTC
GGTTGCCGCCGGGCGTTTTTTATTGGTGAGAATCCAGGCAATTGTGTCTCAAAATCTCTGATGTTACATT
GCACAAGATAAAAATATATCATCATGAACAATAAAACTGTCTGCTTACATAAACAGTAATACAAGGGGTG
TTATGAGCCATATTCAGCGTGAAACGAGCTGTAGCCGTCCGCGTCTGAACAGCAACATGGATGCGGATCT
GTATGGCTATAAATGGGCGCGTGATAACGTGGGTCAGAGCGGCGCGACCATTTATCGTCTGTATGGCAAA
CCGGATGCGCCGGAACTGTTTCTGAAACATGGCAAAGGCAGCGTGGCGAACGATGTGACCGATGAAATGG
TGCGTCTGAACTGGCTGACCGAATTTATGCCGCTGCCGACCATTAAACATTTTATTCGCACCCCGGATGA
TGCGTGGCTGCTGACCACCGCGATTCCGGGCAAAACCGCGTTTCAGGTGCTGGAAGAATATCCGGATAGC
GGCGAAAACATTGTGGATGCGCTGGCCGTGTTTCTGCGTCGTCTGCATAGCATTCCGGTGTGCAACTGCC
CGTTTAACAGCGATCGTGTGTTTCGTCTGGCCCAGGCGCAGAGCCGTATGAACAACGGCCTGGTGGATGC
GAGCGATTTTGATGATGAACGTAACGGCTGGCCGGTGGAACAGGTGTGGAAAGAAATGCATAAACTGCTG
CCGTTTAGCCCGGATAGCGTGGTGACCCACGGCGATTTTAGCCTGGATAACCTGATTTTCGATGAAGGCA
AACTGATTGGCTGCATTGATGTGGGCCGTGTGGGCATTGCGGATCGTTATCAGGATCTGGCCATTCTGTG
GAACTGCCTGGGCGAATTTAGCCCGAGCCTGCAAAAACGTCTGTTTCAGAAATATGGCATTGATAATCCG
GATATGAACAAACTGCAATTTCATCTGATGCTGGATGAATTTTTCTAATAATTAATTGAACTACTTTTCC
GCTGCATAACCCTGCTTCGGGGTCATTATAGCGATTTTTTCGGTATATCCATCCTTTTTCGCACGATATA
CAGGATTTTGCCAAAGGGTTCGTGTAGACTTTCCTTGGTGTATCCAACGGCGTCAGCCGGGCAGGATAGG
TGAAGTAGGCCCACCCGCGAGCGGGTGTTCCTTCTTCACTGTCCCTTATTCGCACCTGGCGGTGCTCAAC
GGGAATCCTGCTCTGCGAGGCTGGCCGTAGGCCGGCCGCGATGCAGGTGGCTGCTGAACCCCCAGCCGGA
ACTGACCCCACAAGGCCCTAGCGTTTGCAATGCACCAGGTCATCATTGACCCAGGCGTGTTCCACCAGGC
CGCTGCCTCGCAACTCTTCGCAGGCTTCGCCGACCTGCTCGCGCCACTTCTTCACGCGGGTGGAATCCGA
TCCGCACATGAGGCGGAAGGTTTCCAGCTTGAGCGGGTACGGCTCCCGGTGCGAGCTGAAATAGTCGAAC
ATCCGTCGGGCCGTCGGCGACAGCTTGCGGTACTTCTCCCATATGAATTTCGTGTAGTGGTCGCCAGCAA
ACAGCACGACGATTTCCTCGTCGATCAGGACCTGGCAACGGGACGTTTTCTTGCCACGGTCCAGGACGCG
GAAGCGGTGCAGCAGCGACACCGATTCCAGGTGCCCAACGCGGTCGGACGTGAAGCCCATCGCCGTCGCC
TGTAGGCGCGACAGGCATTCCTCGGCCTTCGTGTAATACCGGCCATTGATCGACCAGCCCAGGTCCTGGC
AAAGCTCGTAGAACGTGAAGGTGATCGGCTCGCCGATAGGGGTGCGCTTCGCGTACTCCAACACCTGCTG
CCACACCAGTTCGTCATCGTCGGCCCGCAGCTCGACGCCGGTGTAGGTGATCTTCACGTCCTTGTTGACG
TGGAAAATGACCTTGTTTTGCAGCGCCTCGCGCGGGATTTTCTTGTTGCGCGTGGTGAACAGGGCAGAGC
GGGCCGTGTCGTTTGGCATCGCTCGCATCGTGTCCGGCCACGGCGCAATATCGAACAAGGAAAGCTGCAT
TTCCTTGATCTGCTGCTTCGTGTGTTTCAGCAACGCGGCCTGCTTGGCTTCGCTGACCTGTTTTGCCAGG
TCCTCGCCGGCGGTTTTTCGCTTCTTGGTCGTCATAGTTCCTCGCGTGTCGATGGTCATCGACTTCGCCA
AACCTGCCGCCTCCTGTTCGAGCCGACGCGAACGCTCCACGGCGGCCGATGGCGCGGGCAGGGCAGGGGG
AGCCAGTTGCACGCTGTCGCGCTCGATCTTGGCCGTAGCTTGCTGGACTATCGAGCCGACGGACTGGAAG
GTTTCGCGGGGCGCACGCATGACGGTGCGGCTTGCGATGGTTTCGGCATCCTCGGCGGAAAACCCCGCGT
CGATCAGTTCTTGCCTGTATGCCTTCCGGTCAAACGTCCGATTCATTCACCCTCCTTGCGGGATTGCCCC
GGAATTAATTCCCCGGATCGATCCGTCGATCTTGATCCCCTGCGCCATCAGATCCTTGGCGGCAAGAAAG
CCATCCAGTTTACTTTGCAGGGCTTCCCAACCTTACCAGAGGGCGCCCCAGCTGGCAATTCCGGTTCGCT
TGCTGTCCATAAAACCGCCCAGTCTAGCTATCGCCATGTAAGCCCACTGCAAGCTACCTGCTTTCTCTTT
GCGCTTGCGTTTTCCCTTGTCCAGATAGCCCAGTAGCTGACATTCATCCGGGGTCAGCACCGTTTCTGCG
GACTGGCTTTCTACGTGGCTGCCATTTTTGGGGTGAGGCCGTTCGCGGCCGAGGGGCGCAGCCCCTGGGG
GGATGGGAGGCCCGCGTTAGCGGGCCGGGAGGGTTCGAGAAGGGGGGGCACCCCCCTTCGGCGTGCGCGG
TCACGCGCACAGGGCGCAGCCCTGGTTAAAAACAAGGTTTATAAATATTGGTTTAAAAGCAGGTTAAAAG
ACAGGTTAGCGGTGGCCGAAAAACGGGCGGAAACCCTTGCAAATGCTGGATTTTCTGCCTGTGGACAGCC
CCTCAAATGTCAATAGGTGCGCCCCTCATCTGTCAGCACTCTGCCCCTCAAGTGTCAAGGATCGCGCCCC
TCATCTGTCAGTAGTCGCGCCCCTCAAGTGTCAATACCGCAGGGCACTTATCCCCAGGCTTGTCCACATC
ATCTGTGGGAAACTCGCGTAAAATCAGGCGTTTTCGCCGATTTGCGAGGCTGGCCAGCTCCACGTCGCCG
GCCGAAATCGAGCCTGCCCCTCATCTGTCAACGCCGCGCCGGGTGAGTCGGCCCCTCAAGTGTCAACGTC
CGCCCCTCATCTGTCAGTGAGGGCCAAGTTTTCCGCGAGGTATCCACAACGCCGGCGGCCCTACATGGCT
CTGCTGTAGTGAGTGGGTTGCGCTCCGGCAGCGGTCCTGATCCCCCGCAGAAAAAAAGGATCTCAAGAAG
ATCCTTTGATCTTTTCTACATTACTGCATGAGCTTGTGGAAGTGTGCTGAGCATAAATGATTCTCCTAGC
TGTTCTTTGGGTAAGTACGCCATCAGGACGTTGTGAGTGGCGCGATTTTTAGCGGCTGAAATCAGCCCTT
GAGCCTGTCGGCAAGTCGCGTCATGAGGTCCATGCGCTCATGCAGGATCGCCACGACCAACGCGGGTTCG
CCCGCACGCGGCAGGCAAAAAACGTAGTGGTGTTCGCAGCGGGCCATCCGCAGCGCGGGAAAGAGTTCGC
TCATGTCCTTAAACGGGCCTTCGCCGGCGGCAAGCCTGGCTATGCCCTGTTCCAGCTTAGCGATATAGCG
GCGCACCTGCGCCGCGCCCCACTCCCGGCGCGTGTAGCGGATGATGCCGCGTAGATCGGCTTCGGCCTCA
GCCGTGAGGATGTAGGCCGTCAAGCGCGATCCCCGCTGAGTTCTTCATCAAGAATTTCGCCGACGCTCTT
GGTGGACACCTTGCCGGCAAGCCCATCGTTGATGCGGTTCCCCAGCATGGTTTTCAGTTCCTGCCATGCC
TGATCGGCATCAGCGTCACCGGGGAACAGACGTTCGAGGGCGTATTGCTTAATGGTCTTGCCCTGCAAGG
CGGCCAGGGCTTTCAGGCTCTGGTGCTGCTGGTCCGTCATGTCGATTGTCAGGCGGCTCATTGGATAACC
TCCATAAAATACACGTAACCACATTAGCACATATGTGGGCGTGAGGCTACAGCGCGAGGCGCATTAAGGT
CGGGAAAATGCGCTAGGCGCATTTAAATTGCGTATTGCTGTAATGCGCCATGCCGGCTAGACTAGGCCCA
AATGGGTATACCCAATTTGACCAAGGGGGACGCGATGAGGGCGGCCAAGCACTACCGACAACTTCTATCC
ATCGACTTCAACATCGAGGCGCTGGCCTTCGTGCCTGGACCCGACGGCACACGCGGCCGGCGCATCCACG
TCCTGGGGCGCGAGGTCCGCGACCGGCCCGGCCTGGTCGAGTACCTTTCGCCGGCGTTCGGCTCGCGGGT
GGCGCTGGACGGCTACTGCAAGGCCAATTTCGATGCAGTGCTGCACCTGGCGTACCCCGATCATCAGCAA
TGGGGCCACGCATGAAGCGCCGAAGCTACGCCATGCTGCGCGCCGCTGCCGCGCTGGCCGTCCTGGTCGT
TGCCTCGCCGGCATGGGCCGAGCTGCGCGGCGAGGTCGTGCGCATCATCGACGGCGACACCATCGACGTG
CTGGTAGACAAGCAGCCGGTGCGCGTGCGCCTGGTGGACATTGACGCGCCGGAAAAGCGGCAAGCCTTCG
GCGAACGTGCGCGCCAGGCGCTGGCCGGCATGGTGTTCCGCCGGCACGTCCTGGTCGACGAGAAGGACAC
CGACCGTTACGGCCGCACGCTGGGCACCGTCTGGGTCAACATGGAGCTGGCCAGCCGGCCGCCGCAGCCG
CGCAACGTCAACGCCGCGATGGTTCACCAGGGCATGGCGTGGGCCTATCGCTTCCACGGCCGCGCGGCCG
ACCCTGAAATGCTGCGGCTCGAACAGGAGGCGCGAGGCAAGCGCGTCGGCCTCTGGTCCGATCCGCACGC
CGTCGAGCCGTGGAAATGGCGACGCGAGAGCAACAACCGGAGGGACGAAGGTTGAAGGTCGCCCGCATCT
ACCTGCGCGCCAGTACGGACGAGCAGAATCTTGAACGCCAGGAGAGCCTTGTAGCGGCCACGCGGGCCGC
CGGGTACTACGTCGCCGGCATCTACCGCGAGAAGGCGTCCGGCGCACGCGCCGACCGGCCCGAGCTGCTG
CGCATGATCGCGGACCTGCAACCTGGTGAAGTCGTCGTTGCGGAGAAGATCGACCGCATCAGCCGCTTGC
CGTTGGCCGAGGCCGAGCGCCTGGTTGCGTCGATCCGGGCCAAAGGGGCCAAGCTGGCCGTGCCTGGCGT
GGTGGACCTGTCGGAGCTGGCCGCCGAGGCGAACGGAGTGGCGAAAATCGTTCTGGAATCCGTCCAGGAC
ATGCTTTTGAAGCTCGCCTTGCAGATGGCCCGCGACGACTACGAGGATCGGCGCGAGCGTCAACGTCAGG
GTGTCCAGTTGGCGAAGGCCGCCGGCCGCTACACCGGCCGCAAACGTGACGCCGGCATGCACGACCGCAT
CATCACGCTTCGCTCCGGCGGATCGAGCATTGCCAAGACGGCCAAGCTGGTCGGATGCAGCCCGAGCCAG
GTCAAACGAGTGTGGGCGGCCTGGAACGCGCAGCAGCAAAAATAAAGCCGGGCAGTGCCCGGCTTTTCTC
ACCTTTTCGCGTCCCGCAGGGCCGCTGCGAGCGCCCTACCTAGATCCTCGCTTTCCCCCTCGGTGTAGTC
CGGCCAGGGCACGAAGGGCGCGGATGCGAACCTGTTGAGCAGGTCAGATCTAGGGCGGCGGATTTGTCCT
ACTCAGGAGAGCGTTCACCGACAAACAACAGATAAAACGAAAGGCCCAGTCTTTCGACTGAGCCTTTCGT
TTTATTTGATGCCTGCCGAATTCGGATCCGGAGCTCGACACGACATTGTCGTCACCTTTGTCGGGTCCGC
GACAAGCTTTTTGTTCCTCGATCCCGTATGTTTTCGCCTAAATATCTGAAACAGCAGCAAATTATTTTTC
GTTAGCTCAATCGGCCCACTTGGCACGAGTCTTGAAATTTATTGCGAGGCGGCGGAGCTGCCGGCCGCAT
CCGTGCGGCATAACCACGGTTGTGAACAAATGAAGGAAGGCCAAATGCGTAAAGGCGAAGAGCTGTTCAC
TGGTGTCGTCCCTATTCTGGTGGAACTGGATGGTGATGTCAACGGTCATAAGTTTTCCGTGCGTGGCGAG
GGTGAAGGTGACGCAACTAATGGTAAACTGACGCTGAAGTTCATCTGTACTACTGGTAAACTGCCGGTAC
CTTGGCCGACTCTGGTAACGACGCTGACTTATGGTGTTCAGTGCTTTGCTCGTTATCCGGACCATATGAA
GCAGCATGACTTCTTCAAGTCCGCCATGCCGGAAGGCTATGTGCAGGAACGCACGATTTCCTTTAAGGAT
GACGGCACGTACAAAACGCGTGCGGAAGTGAAATTTGAAGGCGATACCCTGGTAAACCGCATTGAGCTGA
AAGGCATTGACTTTAAAGAAGATGGCAATATCCTGGGCCATAAGCTGGAATACAATTTTAACAGCCACAA
TGTTTACATCACCGCCGATAAACAAAAAAATGGCATTAAAGCGAATTTTAAAATTCGCCACAACGTTGAG
GATGGCAGCGTGCAGCTGGCTGATCACTACCAGCAAAACACTCCAATCGGTGATGGTCCTGTTCTGCTGC
CAGACAATCACTATCTGAGCACGCAAAGCGTTCTGTCTAAAGATCCGAACGAGAAACGCGATCATATGGT
TCTGCTGGAGTTCGTAACCGCAGCGGGCATCACGCATGGTATGGATGAACTGTACAAATGAGCTTTACGA
GCCCTAACGTTTTACAACGTCGTGACTGGG
